>Addgene plasmid #17411 | pBabe zeo HMGA2 | addgene full sequence | sequence record 139126 | Addgene NGS result
AGCGCCCAATACGCAAACCGCCTCTCCCCGCGCGTTGGCCGATTCATTAATGCAACTATGGCCATTTAAT
GTAAATACTTAAGAAAAAAAACCAAATTAATTTTGATACATGCTGCATGTGAAAGACCCCCGCTGACGGG
TAGTCAATCACTCAGAGGAGACCCTCCCAAGGAACAGCGAGACCACAAGTCGGATGCAACTGCAAGAGGG
TTTATTGGATACACGGGTACCCGGGCGACTCAGTCAATCGGAGGACTGGCGCCCCGAGTGAGGGGTTGTG
GGCTCTTTTATTGAGCTCGGGGAGCAGAAGCGCGCGAACAGAAGCGAGAAGCGAACTGATTGGTTAGTTC
AAATAAGGCACAGGGTCATTTCAGGTCCTTGGGGCACCCTGGAAACATCTGATGGTTCTCTAGAAACTGC
TGAGGGCTGGACCGCATCTGGGGACCATCTGTTCTTGGCCCTGAGCCGGGGCAGGAACTGCTTACCACAG
ATATCCTGTTTGGCCCATATTCAGCTGTTCCATCTGTTCTTGGCCCTGAGCCGGGGCAGGAACTGCTTAC
CACAGATATCCTGTTTGGCCCATATTCAGCTGTTCCATCTGTTCCTGACCTTGATCTGAACTTCTCTATT
CTCAGTTATGTATTTTTCCATGCCTTGCAAAATGGCGTTACTTAAGCTAGCTTGCCAAACCTACAGGTGG
GGTCTTTCATTCCCCCCTTTTTCTGGAGACTAAATAAAATCTTTTATTTTATCGATCGGTCAGTCCTGCT
CCTCGGCCACGAAGTGCACGCAGTTGCCGGCCGGGTCGCGCAGGGCGAACTCCCGCCCCCACGGCTGCTC
GCCGATCTCGGTCATGGCCGGCCCGGAGGCGTCCCGGAAGTTCGTGGACACGACCTCCGACCACTCGGCG
TACAGCTCGTCCAGGCCGCGCACCCACACCCAGGCCAGGGTGTTGTCCGGCACCACCTGGTCCTGGACCG
CGCTGATGAACAGGGTCACGTCGTCCCGGACCACACCGGCGAAGTCGTCCTCCACGAAGTCCCGGGAGAA
CCCGAGCCGGTCGGTCCAGAACTCGACCGCTCCGGCGACGTCGCGCGCGGTGAGCACCGGAACGGCACTG
GTCAACTTGGCCATGGTAAGCTTTTTGCAAAAGCCTAGGCCTCCAAAAAAGCCTCCTCACTACTTCTGGA
ATAGCTCAGAGGCCGAGGCGGCCTCGGCCTCTGCATAAATAAAAAAAATTAGTCAGCCATGGGGCGGAGA
ATGGGCGGAACTGGGCGGAGTTAGGGGCGGGATGGGCGGAGTTAGGGGCGGGACTATGGTTGCTGACTAA
TTGAGATGCATGCTTTGCATACTTCTGCCTGCTGGGGAGCCTGGGGACTTTCCACACCTGGTTGCTGACT
AATTGAGATGCATGCTTTGCATACTTCTGCCTGCTGGGGAGCCTGGGGACTTTCCACACCCTAACTGACA
CACATTCCACAGGGTCGACCACTGTGCTGGCGAATTCCTAATCCTCCTCTGCGGACTCTTGCGAGGATGT
CTCTTCAGTCTCCTGAGCAGGCTTCTTCTGAACGACTTGTTGTGGCCATTTCCTAGGTCTGCCTCTTGGC
CGTTTTTCTCCAATGGTCTCTGCTTTCTTCTGGGCTGCTTTAGAGGGGCTCTTGTTTTTGCTGCCTTTGG
GTCTTCCTCTGGGTCTCTTAGGAGAGGGCTCACAGGTTGGCTCTTGCTGCTGCTTCCTGGGTCGGCCGCG
TCCTCGCTTCTGTGGCACCGGGGCGGCAGGTTGTCCCTGGGCTGATGTGGACGGCTGCCCGGCGCCCTCA
CCGCGTGCGCTCATGGATCCGGCCGGCGCCTAGAGAAGGAGTGAGGGCTGGATAAAGGGAGGATCGAGGC
GGGGTCGAACGAGGAGGTTCAAGGGGGAGAGACGGGGCGGATGGAGGAAGAGGAGGCGGAGGCTTAGGGT
GTACAAAGGGCTTGACCCAGGGAGGGGGGTCAAAAGCCAAGGCTTCCCAGGTCACGATGTAGGGGACCTG
GTCTGGGTGTCCATGCGGGCCAGGTGAAAAGACCTTGATCTTAACCTGGGTGATGAGGTCTCGGTTAAAG
GTGCCGTCTCGCGGCCATCCGACGTTAAAGGTTGGCCATTCTGCAGAGCAGAAGGTAACCCAACGTCTCT
TCTTGACATCTACCGACTGGTTGTGAGCGATCCGCTCGACATCTTTCCAGTGACCTAAGGTCAAACTTAA
GGGAGTGGTAACAGTCTGGCCCTAATTTTCAGACAAATACAGAAACACAGTCAGACAGAGACAACACAGA
ACGATGCTGCAGCGCTGCAGCAGACAAGACGCGCGGCTTCGGTTCCAAACCGAAAGCAAAAATTCAGACG
GAGGCGGGAACTGTTTTAGGTTCTCGTCTCCTACCAGAACCACATATCCTGACGGGGTCGGATTCCACAT
CGACTCCCTTCCTCAGGTCGGGCCACAAAAACGGCCCCCAAAGTCCCTGGGACGTCTCCCAGGGTTGCGG
CCGGGTGTTCAGAACTCGTCAGTTCCACCACGGGTCCGCCAGATACAGAGCTAGTTAGCTAACTAGTACC
GACGCAGGCGCATAAAATCAGTCATAGACACTAGACAATCGGACAGACACAGATAAGTTGCTGGCCAGCT
TGCCTCCCGGTGGTGGGTCGGTGGTCCCTGGGCAGGGGTCTCCCGATCCCGGACGAGCCCCCAAATGAAA
GACCCCCGCTGACGGGTAGTCAATCACTCAGAGGAGACCCTCCCAAGGAACAGCGAGACCACAAGTCGGA
TGCAACTGCAAGAGGGTTTATTGGATACACGGGTACCCGGGCGACTCAGTCAATCGGAGGACTGGCGCCC
CGAGTGAGGGGTTGTGGGCTCTTTTATTGAGCTCGGGGAGCAGAAGCGCGCGAACAGAAGCGAGAAGCGA
ACTGATTGGTTAGTTCAAATAAGGCACAGGGTCATTTCAGGTCCTTGGGGCACCCTGGAAACATCTGATG
GTTCTCTAGAAACTGCTGAGGGCTGGACCGCATCTGGGGACCATCTGTTCTTGGCCCTGAGCCGGGGCAG
GAACTGCTTACCACAGATATCCTGTTTGGCCCATATTCAGCTGTTCCATCTGTTCTTGGCCCTGAGCCGG
GGCAGGAACTGCTTACCACAGATATCCTGTTTGGCCCATATTCAGGCTGCAGGTGGCACTTTTCGGGGAA
ATGTGCGCGGAACCCCTATTTGTTTATTTTTCTAAATACATTCAAATATGTATCCGCTCATGAGACAATA
ACCCTGATAAATGCTTCAATAATATTGAAAAAGGAAGAGTATGAGTATTCAACATTTCCGTGTCGCCCTT
ATTCCCTTTTTTGCGGCATTTTGCCTTCCTGTTTTTGCTCACCCAGAAACGCTGGTGAAAGTAAAAGATG
CTGAAGATCAGTTGGGTGCACGAGTGGGTTACATCGAACTGGATCTCAACAGCGGTAAGATCCTTGAGAG
TTTTCGCCCCGAAGAACGTTTTCCAATGATGAGCACTTTTAAAGTTCTGCTATGTGGCGCGGTATTATCC
CGTATTGACGCCGGGCAAGAGCAACTCGGTCGCCGCATACACTATTCTCAGAATGACTTGGTTGAGTACT
CACCAGTCACAGAAAAGCATCTTACGGATGGCATGACAGTAAGAGAATTATGCAGTGCTGCCATAACCAT
GAGTGATAACACTGCGGCCAACTTACTTCTGACAACGATCGGAGGACCGAAGGAGCTAACCGCTTTTTTG
CACAACATGGGGGATCATGTAACTCGCCTTGATCGTTGGGAACCGGAGCTGAATGAAGCCATACCAAACG
ACGAGCGTGACACCACGATGCCTGTAGCAATGGCAACAACGTTGCGCAAACTATTAACTGGCGAACTACT
TACTCTAGCTTCCCGGCAACAATTAATAGACTGGATGGAGGCGGATAAAGTTGCAGGACCACTTCTGCGC
TCGGCCCTTCCGGCTGGCTGGTTTATTGCTGATAAATCTGGAGCCGGTGAGCGTGGGTCTCGCGGTATCA
TTGCAGCACTGGGGCCAGATGGTAAGCCCTCCCGTATCGTAGTTATCTACACGACGGGGAGTCAGGCAAC
TATGGATGAACGAAATAGACAGATCGCTGAGATAGGTGCCTCACTGATTAAGCATTGGTAACTGTCAGAC
CAAGTTTACTCATATATACTTTAGATTGATTTGCGGCCGCAAAAGGATCTAGGTGAAGATCCTTTTTGAT
AATCTCATGACCAAAATCCCTTAACGTGAGTTTTCGTTCCACTGAGCGTCAGACCCCGTAGAAAAGATCA
AAGGATCTTCTTGAGATCCTTTTTTTCTGCGCGTAATCTGCTGCTTGCAAACAAAAAAACCACCGCTACC
AGCGGTGGTTTGTTTGCCGGATCAAGAGCTACCAACTCTTTTTCCGAAGGTAACTGGCTTCAGCAGAGCG
CAGATACCAAATACTGTTCTTCTAGTGTAGCCGTAGTTAGGCCACCACTTCAAGAACTCTGTAGCACCGC
CTACATACCTCGCTCTGCTAATCCTGTTACCAGTGGCTGCTGCCAGTGGCGATAAGTCGTGTCTTACCGG
GTTGGACTCAAGACGATAGTTACCGGATAAGGCGCAGCGGTCGGGCTGAACGGGGGGTTCGTGCACACAG
CCCAGCTTGGAGCGAACGACCTACACCGAACTGAGATACCTACAGCGTGAGCTATGAGAAAGCGCCACGC
TTCCCGAAGGGAGAAAGGCGGACAGGTATCCGGTAAGCGGCAGGGTCGGAACAGGAGAGCGCACGAGGGA
GCTTCCAGGGGGAAACGCCTGGTATCTTTATAGTCCTGTCGGGTTTCGCCACCTCTGACTTGAGCGTCGA
TTTTTGTGATGCTCGTCAGGGGGGCGGAGCCTATGGAAAAACGCCAGCAACGCGGCCTTTTTACGGTTCC
TGGCCTTTTGCTGGCCTTTTGCTCACATGTTCTTTCCTGCGTTATCCCCTGATTCTGTGGATAACCGTAT
TACCGCCTTTGAGTGAGCTGATACCGCTCGCCGCAGCCGAACGACCGAGCGCAGCGAGTCAGTGAGCGAG
GAAGCGGAAG
Features (pLannotate 1.2.2; 12 found; start..end, strand, type, name):
      2..54      +  CDS            lacI (fragment): lac repressor; lacI; The lac repressor binds to the lac operator to inhibit transcription in E. coli. This inhibition can be relieved by adding lactose or isopropyl-β-D-thiogalactopyranoside (IPTG).
    120..589     -  LTR            LTR: long terminal repeat from Moloney murine leukemia virus
    590..711     -  LTR            3' LTR (ΔU3) (fragment): self-inactivating 3' long terminal repeat (LTR) from Moloney murine leukemia virus
    760..1134    -  CDS            BleoR: antibiotic-binding protein; Sh ble from Streptoalloteichus hindustanus; confers resistance to bleomycin, phleomycin, and Zeocin™
   1144..1473    -  promoter       SV40 promoter: SV40 enhancer and early promoter
   1511..1834    -  CDS            Hmga2: HMGA2_MOUSE - Also known as Hmgic. Experimental evidence at protein level: Swiss-Prot protein existence level 1. Functions as a transcriptional regulator. Functions in cell cycle regulation through CCNA2. Plays an important role in chromosome condensation during the meiotic G2/M transition of spermatocytes. Plays a role in postnatal myogenesis, is involved in satellite cell activation (PubMed:27446912). Positively regulates IGF2 expression through PLAG1 and in a PLAG1-independent manner (By similarity). From Mus musculus (Mouse).
   1845..2261    -  CDS            gag (truncated): truncated Moloney murine leukemia virus (MMLV) gag gene lacking the start codon
   2328..2602    -  misc_feature   MESV Ψ (fragment): packaging signal of murine embryonic stem cell virus
   2726..3195    -  LTR            LTR: long terminal repeat from Moloney murine leukemia virus
   3226..3330    +  promoter       AmpR promoter: bla
   3331..4191    +  CDS            AmpR: β-lactamase; bla; confers resistance to ampicillin, carbenicillin, and related antibiotics
   4351..4939    +  rep_origin     ori: high-copy-number ColE1/pMB1/pBR322/pUC origin of replication
