[The description below was written by a language model from this plasmid's Addgene catalogue record and pLannotate feature annotations shown in this document.]
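Description:
pBabe zeo HMGA2 is a Moloney murine leukemia virus-based retroviral expression vector built on the pBabe-Zeo backbone, designed to deliver and stably express the high mobility group AT-hook 2 (HMGA2) open reading frame in mammalian cells. In bacteria it is maintained as a high-copy plasmid through a ColE1/pUC-type origin and selected with ampicillin via the bla gene and its own promoter. The sequenced record is about 5.1 kb, consistent with a roughly 330 bp insert in a 4.9 kb backbone.

The proviral cassette is flanked by MMLV long terminal repeats. Downstream of the 5′ LTR lie a packaging signal (annotated as an MESV Ψ fragment) and a truncated gag segment lacking its start codon, which together promote efficient encapsidation of the genomic RNA when the plasmid is introduced into a packaging cell line supplying viral proteins in trans. The HMGA2 coding sequence, cloned between BamHI and EcoRI, follows and is transcribed from the 5′ LTR. No epitope tag is annotated. An internal SV40 enhancer/early promoter then drives the Sh ble gene, allowing Zeocin selection of transduced cells. A ΔU3-type fragment annotated next to the 3′ LTR appears to be an overlapping annotation match, since a full LTR is also called there. A short lacI fragment is a backbone remnant.

The record is inconsistent about species. The catalogue fields and the feature annotation identify the insert as mouse Hmga2, whereas the depositor comment describes amplification of the human ORF. Because only the ORF is present, the transcript lacks the native 3′ UTR. This fits the associated study on let-7 microRNA suppression of lung tumor development.
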