Addgene plasmid #17411: pBabe zeo HMGA2
Depositing lab: Tyler Jacks. Depositing organization: Massachusetts Institute of Technology. Publication: Suppression of non-small cell lung tumor development by the let-7 microRNA family. Kumar MS, Erkeland SJ, Pester RE, Chen CY, Ebert MS, Sharp PA, Jacks T. Proc Natl Acad Sci U S A. 2008 Mar 11;105(10):3903-8. doi: 10.1073/pnas.0712321105 PubMed 18308936.
Backbone
  Vector backbone: pBabe-Zeo
  Backbone manufacturer: Available at Addgene (#1766)
  Backbone size w/o insert (bp): 4900
  Vector type: Mammalian Expression, Retroviral
  Selectable markers: Zeocin
Growth in bacteria
  Bacterial resistance: Ampicillin, 100 μg/mL
  Growth temperature: 37°C
  Growth strain: DH5alpha
  Copy number: High Copy
Gene/Insert
  Gene/Insert name: HMGA2 (alt name: high mobility group AT-hook 2)
  Species: M. musculus (mouse)
  Insert size (bp): 330
  Entrez Gene: Hmga2 (a.k.a. 9430083A20Rik, HMGI-C, Hmgic, pg, pygmy)
  Cloning method: Restriction Enzyme; 5′ cloning site BamHI (unknown if destroyed); 3′ cloning site EcoRI (unknown if destroyed)
  Sequencing primers: 5′ pBabe 5'
Resource information
  A portion of this plasmid was derived from a plasmid made by: HMGA2 was a kind gift of C. Mayr
Terms and licenses: Academic/Nonprofit Terms; Industry Terms: Not Available to Industry
Depositor comments: The ORF of human HMGA2 was amplified using HMGA2F (5’-TAAGGATCCATGAGCGCACGCGGTGAG-3’) and HMGA2R (5’- GCGGAATTCCTAATCCTCCTCTGCGGACTCTTG-3’). The product was cut with BamHI and EcoRI and cloned into pBabe.Zeo.
How to cite: pBabe zeo HMGA2 was a gift from Tyler Jacks (Addgene plasmid # 17411 ; http://n2t.net/addgene:17411 ; RRID:Addgene_17411)
