>Addgene plasmid #17411 | pBabe zeo HMGA2 | addgene partial sequence | sequence record 23332 | 17411 with pBABE5'
GCACGCGGTGAGGGCGCCGGGCAGCCGTCCACATCAGCCCAGGGACAACCTGCCGCCCCGGTGCCACAGA
AGCGAGGACGCGGCCGACCCAGGAAGCAGCAGCAAGAGCCAACCTGTGAGCCCTCTCCTAAGAGACCCAG
AGGAAGACCCAAAGGCAGCAAAAACAAGAGCCCCTCTAAAGCAGCCCAGAAGAAAGCAGAGACCATTGGA
GAAAAACGGCCAAGAGGCAGACCTAGGAAATGGCCACAACAAGTCGTTCAGAAGAAGCCTGCTCAGGAGA
CTGAAGAGACATCCTCGCAAGAGTCCGCAGAGGAGGATTAGGAATTCGCCAGCACAGTGGTCGACCCTGT
GGAATGTGTGTCAGTTAGGGTGTGGAAAGTCCCCAGGCTCCCCAGCAGGCAGAAGTATGCAAAGCATGCA
TCTCAATTAGTCAGCAACCAGGTGTGGAAAGTCCCCAGGCTCCCCAGCAGGCAGAAGTATGCAAAGCATG
CATCTCAATTAGTCAGCAACCATAGTCCCGCCCCTAACTCCGCCCATCCCGCCCCTAACTCCGCCCAGTT
CCGCCCATTCTCCGCCCCATGGCTGACTAATTTTTTTTATTTATGCAGAGGCCGAGGCCGCCTCGGCCTC
TGAGCTATTCCAAAAGTAGTGAGGAGGCTTTTTTGGAGGCCTAAGCTTTTGCAAAAAGCTTACCATGGCC
AAGTTGACCAGTGCCGTTCCGGTGCTCACCGCGCGCG
