>Addgene plasmid #17411 | pBabe zeo HMGA2 | addgene partial sequence | sequence record 139981 | ColEterm 5'-agctgataccgctcgccgcagccgaacg-3'
CAGTGAGCGAGGAAGCGGAAGAGCGCCCAATACGCAAACCGCCTCTCCCCGCGCGTTGGCCGATTCATTA
ATGCAACTATGGCCATTTAATGTAAATACTTAAGAAAAAAAACCAAATTAATTTTGATACATGCTGCATG
TGAAAGACCCCCGCTGACGGGTAGTCAATCACTCAGAGGAGACCCTCCCAAGGAACAGCGAGACCACAAG
TCGGATGCAACTGCAAGAGGGTTTATTGGATACACGGGTACCCGGGCGACTCAGTCAATCGGAGGACTGG
CGCCCCGAGTGAGGGGTTGTGGGCTCTTTTATTGAGCTCGGGGAGCAGAAGCGCGCGAACAGAAGCGAGA
AGCGAACTGATTGGTTAGTTCAAATAAGGCACAGGGTCATTTCAGGTCCTTGGGGCACCCTGGAAACATC
TGATGGTTCTCTAGAAACTGCTGAGGGCTGGACCGCATCTGGGGACCATCTGTTCTTGGCCCTGAGCCGG
GGCAGGAACTGCTTACCACAGATATCCTGTTTGGCCCATATTCAGCTGTTCCATCTGTTCTTGGCCCTGA
GCCGGGGCAGGAACTGCTTACCACAGATATCCTGTTTGGCCCATATTCAGCTGTTCCATCTGTTCCTGAC
CTTGATCTGAACTTCTCTATTCTCAGTTATGTATTTTTCCATGCCTTGCAAAATGGCGTTACTTAAGCTA
GCTTGCCAAACCTACAGGTGGGGTCTTTCATTCCCCCCTTTTTCTGGAGACTAAATAAAATCTTTTATTT
TATCGATCGGTCAGTCCTGCTCCTCGGCCACGAAGTGCACGCAGTTGCCGGCCGGGTCGCGCAGGGCGAA
CTCCCGCCCCCACGGCTGCTCGCCGATCTCGGTCATGGCCGGCCCGGAGGCGTCCCGGAAGTTCGTGGAC
ACGACCTCCGACCACTCGGCGTACAGCTCGTCCAGGCCGCGCACCCACACCCAGGCCAGGGTGTTGTCCG
GCACCACCTGGTCCTGGACCGCGCTGATGAACAGGGTCACGTCGTCCCGGACC
